>Addgene plasmid #197214 | pAAV-CAG-mIFP | addgene full sequence | sequence record 387348 | Addgene NGS Result
TATCTACGTAGCCATGCTCTAGGAAGAGTACCATTGACGTCAATAATGACGTATGTTCCCATAGTAACGC
CAATAGGGACTTTCCATTGACGTCAATGGGTGGAGTATTTACGGTAAACTGCCCACTTGGCAGTACATCA
AGTGTATCATATGCCAAGTACGCCCCCTATTGACGTCAATGACGGTAAATGGCCCGCCTGGCATTATGCC
CAGTACATGACCTTATGGGACTTTCCTACTTGGCAGTACATCTACGTATTAGTCATCGCTATTACCATGG
TCGAGGTGAGCCCCACGTTCTGCTTCACTCTCCCCATCTCCCCCCCCTCCCCACCCCCAATTTTGTATTT
ATTTATTTTTTAATTATTTTGTGCAGCGATGGGGGCGGGGGGGGGGGGGGGGCGCGCGCCRGGSGGGGSG
GGGSGGGGSGRGGGGSGGGGCGGGGCGAGGCGGAGAGGTGCGGCGGCAGCCAATCAGAGCGGCGCGCTCC
GAAAGTTTCCTTTTATGGCGAGGCGGCGGCGGCGGCGGCCCTATAAAAAGCGAAGCGCGCGGCGGGCGGG
AGTCGCTGCGCGCTGCCTTCGCCCCGTGCCCCGCTCCGCCGCCGCCTCGCGCCGCCCGCCCCGGCTCTGA
CTGACCGCGTTACTCCCACAGGTGAGCGGGCGGGACGGCCCTTCTCCTCCGGGCTGTAATTAGCGCTTGG
TTTAATGACGGCTTGTTTCTTTTCTGTGGCTGCGTGAAAGCCTTGAGGGGCTCCGGGAGGGCCCTTTGTG
CGGGGGGAGCGGCTCGGGGCTGTCCGCGGGGGGACGGCTGCCTTCGGGGGGGACGGGGCAGGGCGGGGTT
CGGCTTCTGGCGTGTGACCGGCGGCTCTAGAGCCTCTGCTAACCATGTTCATGCCTTCTTCTTTTTCCTA
CAGCTCCTGGGCAACGTGCTGGTTATTGTGCTGTCTCATCATTTTGGCAAAGAATTGGATCCGGTACCGC
CACCATGTCGGTACCGCTGACTACCTCAGCATTCGGCCACGCGTTTCTGGCTAACTGTGAACGCGAGCAG
ATCCACCTGGCGGGCTCCATTCAGCCGCACGGTATCCTGCTGGCTGTGAAAGAGCCGGACAACGTGGTGA
TCCAGGCTTCTATTAACGCTGCGGAGTTCCTGAACACCAACTCTGTTGTTGGCCGTCCGCTGCGTGACCT
GGGCGGCGATCTGCCTTTGCAGATCCTGCCGCACCTGAACGGCCCGCTGCACCTGGCTCCGATGACCCTG
CGTTGTACCGTGGGTTCTCCGCCGCGTCGTGTGGACTGTACCATTCATCGTCCGTCTAACGGCGGCCTGA
TCGTAGAACTGGAACCAGCAACCAAGACCACTAACATTGCGCCGGCTCTGGACGGTGCGTTTCATCGTAT
CACTTCTTCATCCTCCCTGATGGGCCTGTGTGACGAAACCGCGACTATTATCCGTGAGATTACTGGCTAC
GACCGTGTGATGGTAGTACGTTTCGATGAAGAGGGTAATGGCGAAATTCTGTCCGAACGTCGTCGTGCGG
ACCTGGAAGCGTTCCTGGGTAACCGCTACCCGGCGTCTACTATTCCGCAGATCGCTCGTCGCCTGTACGA
ACATAACCGTGTTCGCCTGCTGGTAGATGTGAACTATACTCCGGTTCCGCTACAGCCGCGCATCAGCCCG
CTGAACGGTCGTGATCTGGATATGTCCCTGTCTTGCCTGCGCTCTATGTCCCCGATCCACCAGAAATACA
TGCAGGACATGGGCGTTGGCGCGACCCTGGTTTGCTCTCTGATGGTGTCTGGTCGTCTGTGGGGTCTGAT
CGCTTGCCACCACTACGAACCGCGCTTCGTTCCGTTCCACATTCGCGCTGCTGGCGAAGCGCTGGCGGAA
ACTTGTGCGATCCGCATCGCGACGCTGGAGAGCTTTGCACAGTCTCAGTCCAAATAAGAATTCGATATCA
AGCTTATCGATAATCAACCTCTGGATTACAAAATTTGTGAAAGATTGACTGGTATTCTTAACTATGTTGC
TCCTTTTACGCTATGTGGATACGCTGCTTTAATGCCTTTGTATCATGCTATTGCTTCCCGTATGGCTTTC
ATTTTCTCCTCCTTGTATAAATCCTGGTTGCTGTCTCTTTATGAGGAGTTGTGGCCCGTTGTCAGGCAAC
GTGGCGTGGTGTGCACTGTGTTTGCTGACGCAACCCCCACTGGTTGGGGCATTGCCACCACCTGTCAGCT
CCTTTCCGGGACTTTCGCTTTCCCCCTCCCTATTGCCACGGCGGAACTCATCGCCGCCTGCCTTGCCCGC
TGCTGGACAGGGGCTCGGCTGTTGGGCACTGACAATTCCGTGGTGTTGTCGGGGAAATCATCGTCCTTTC
CTTGGCTGCTCGCCTGTGTTGCCACCTGGATTCTGCGCGGGACGTCCTTCTGCTACGTCCCTTCGGCCCT
CAATCCAGCGGACCTTCCTTCCCGCGGCCTGCTGCCGGCTCTGCGGCCTCTTCCGCGTCTTCGCCTTCGC
CCTCAGACGAGTCGGATCTCCCTTTGGGCCGCCTCCCCGCATCGATACCGTCGACCCGGGCGGCCGCTTC
GAGCAGACATGATAAGATACATTGATGAGTTTGGACAAACCACAACTAGAATGCAGTGAAAAAAATGCTT
TATTTGTGAAATTTGTGATGCTATTGCTTTATTTGTAACCATTATAAGCTGCAATAAACAAGTTAACAAC
AACAATTGCATTCATTTTATGTTTCAGGTTCAGGGGGAGATGTGGGAGGTTTTTTAAAGCAAGTAAAACC
TCTACAAATGTGGTAAAATCGATAAGGATCTTCCTAGAGCATGGCTACGTAGATAAGTAGCATGGCGGGT
TAATCATTAACTACAAGGAACCCCTAGTGATGGAGTTGGCCACTCCCTCTCTGCGCGCTCGCTCGCTCAC
TGAGGCCGGGCGACCAAAGGTCGCCCGACGCCCGGGCTTTGCCCGGGCGGCCTCAGTGAGCGAGCGAGCG
CGCAGCTGCATTAATGAATCGGCCAACGCGCGGGGAGAGGCGGTTTGCGTATTGGGCGCTCTTCCGCTTC
CTCGCTCACTGACTCGCTGCGCTCGGTCGTTCGGCTGCGGCGAGCGGTATCAGCTCACTCAAAGGCGGTA
ATACGGTTATCCACAGAATCAGGGGATAACGCAGGAAAGAACATGTGAGCAAAAGGCCAGCAAAAGGCCA
GGAACCGTAAAAAGGCCGCGTTGCTGGCGTTTTTCCATAGGCTCCGCCCCCCTGACGAGCATCACAAAAA
TCGACGCTCAAGTCAGAGGTGGCGAAACCCGACAGGACTATAAAGATACCAGGCGTTTCCCCCTGGAAGC
TCCCTCGTGCGCTCTCCTGTTCCGACCCTGCCGCTTACCGGATACCTGTCCGCCTTTCTCCCTTCGGGAA
GCGTGGCGCTTTCTCATAGCTCACGCTGTAGGTATCTCAGTTCGGTGTAGGTCGTTCGCTCCAAGCTGGG
CTGTGTGCACGAACCCCCCGTTCAGCCCGACCGCTGCGCCTTATCCGGTAACTATCGTCTTGAGTCCAAC
CCGGTAAGACACGACTTATCGCCACTGGCAGCAGCCACTGGTAACAGGATTAGCAGAGCGAGGTATGTAG
GCGGTGCTACAGAGTTCTTGAAGTGGTGGCCTAACTACGGCTACACTAGAAGAACAGTATTTGGTATCTG
CGCTCTGCTGAAGCCAGTTACCTTCGGAAAAAGAGTTGGTAGCTCTTGATCCGGCAAACAAACCACCGCT
GGTAGCGGTGGTTTTTTTGTTTGCAAGCAGCAGATTACGCGCAGAAAAAAAGGATCTCAAGAAGATCCTT
TGATCTTTTCTACGGGGTCTGACGCTCAGTGGAACGAAAACTCACGTTAAGGGATTTTGGTCATGAGATT
ATCAAAAAGGATCTTCACCTAGATCCTTTTAAATTAAAAATGAAGTTTTAAATCAATCTAAAGTATATAT
GAGTAAACTTGGTCTGACAGTTACCAATGCTTAATCAGTGAGGCACCTATCTCAGCGATCTGTCTATTTC
GTTCATCCATAGTTGCCTGACTCCCCGTCGTGTAGATAACTACGATACGGGAGGGCTTACCATCTGGCCC
CAGTGCTGCAATGATACCGCGAGACCCACGCTCACCGGCTCCAGATTTATCAGCAATAAACCAGCCAGCC
GGAAGGGCCGAGCGCAGAAGTGGTCCTGCAACTTTATCCGCCTCCATCCAGTCTATTAATTGTTGCCGGG
AAGCTAGAGTAAGTAGTTCGCCAGTTAATAGTTTGCGCAACGTTGTTGCCATTGCTACAGGCATCGTGGT
GTCACGCTCGTCGTTTGGTATGGCTTCATTCAGCTCCGGTTCCCAACGATCAAGGCGAGTTACATGATCC
CCCATGTTGTGCAAAAAAGCGGTTAGCTCCTTCGGTCCTCCGATCGTTGTCAGAAGTAAGTTGGCCGCAG
TGTTATCACTCATGGTTATGGCAGCACTGCATAATTCTCTTACTGTCATGCCATCCGTAAGATGCTTTTC
TGTGACTGGTGAGTACTCAACCAAGTCATTCTGAGAATAGTGTATGCGGCGACCGAGTTGCTCTTGCCCG
GCGTCAATACGGGATAATACCGCGCCACATAGCAGAACTTTAAAAGTGCTCATCATTGGAAAACGTTCTT
CGGGGCGAAAACTCTCAAGGATCTTACCGCTGTTGAGATCCAGTTCGATGTAACCCACTCGTGCACCCAA
CTGATCTTCAGCATCTTTTACTTTCACCAGCGTTTCTGGGTGAGCAAAAACAGGAAGGCAAAATGCCGCA
AAAAAGGGAATAAGGGCGACACGGAAATGTTGAATACTCATACTCTTCCTTTTTCAATATTATTGAAGCA
TTTATCAGGGTTATTGTCTCATGAGCGGATACATATTTGAATGTATTTAGAAAAATAAACAAATAGGGGT
TCCGCGCACATTTCCCCGAAAAGTGCCACCTAAATTGTAAGCGTTAATATTTTGTTAAAATTCGCGTTAA
ATTTTTGTTAAATCAGCTCATTTTTTAACCAATAGGCCGAAATCGGCAAAATCCCTTATAAATCAAAAGA
ATAGACCGAGATAGGGT
[37 nt withheld, positions 5128-5164]
AAAGAACGTGGACTCCAACGTCAAAGG
[49 nt withheld, positions 5192-5240]
T
[91 nt withheld, positions 5242-5332]
G
[124 nt withheld, positions 5334-5457]
CCCATTCGCCATTCAGGCTGCGCAACTGTTGGGAAGGGCGATCGGTGCGGGCCTCTTCGCTATTACGCCA
GCTGCGCGCTCGCTCGCTCACTGAGGCCGCCCGGGCAAAGCCCGGGCGTCGGGCGACCTTTGGTCGCCCG
GCCTCAGTGAGCGAGCGAGCGCGCAGAGAGGGAGTGGCCAACTCCATCACTAGGGGTTCCTTGTAGTTAA
TGATTAACCCGCCATGCTACT
Features (pLannotate 1.2.2; 18 found; start..end, strand, type, name):
     31..279     +  enhancer       CMV enhancer (fragment): human cytomegalovirus immediate early enhancer
    281..558     +  promoter       chicken β-actin promoter: No description available
    559..694     +  intron         hybrid intron (fragment): hybrid between chicken β-actin (CBA) and minute virus of mice (MMV) introns (Gray et al., 2011)
    783..913     +  intron         chimeric intron (fragment): chimera between introns from chicken β-actin and rabbit β-globin
    911..973     +  CDS            HBB (fragment): HBB_LEPEU - Experimental evidence at protein level: Swiss-Prot protein existence level 1. Involved in oxygen transport from the lung to the various peripheral tissues. From Lepus europaeus (European hare).
    985..1944    +  CDS            mIFP: mIFP is a basic (constitutively fluorescent) near ir fluorescent protein published in 2015, derived from Bradyrhizobium sp.. It has very low acid sensitivity. It requires the cofactor biliverdin for fluorescence.
   1948..1972    +  misc_feature   MCS (fragment): pBluescript multiple cloning site
   1972..2560    +  misc_feature   WPRE: woodchuck hepatitis virus posttranscriptional regulatory element
   2603..2724    -  polyA_signal   SV40 poly(A) signal: SV40 polyadenylation signal
   2747..2815    -  CDS            large T antigen (fragment): large T antigen from SV40 (simian virus 40)
   2886..3019    +  repeat_region  AAV2 ITR: inverted terminal repeat of adeno-associated virus serotype 2 inverted
   3013..3069    -  CDS            lacI (fragment): lac repressor; lacI; The lac repressor binds to the lac operator to inhibit transcription in E. coli. This inhibition can be relieved by adding lactose or isopropyl-β-D-thiogalactopyranoside (IPTG).
   3252..3840    -  rep_origin     ori: high-copy-number ColE1/pMB1/pBR322/pUC origin of replication
   4011..4871    -  CDS            AmpR: β-lactamase; bla; confers resistance to ampicillin, carbenicillin, and related antibiotics
   4872..4976    -  promoter       AmpR promoter: bla
   5029..5457    -  rep_origin     f1 ori (sequence partly withheld): f1 bacteriophage origin of replication; arrow indicates direction of (+) strand synthesis
   5462..5531    -  CDS            lacZα (fragment): LacZα fragment of β-galactosidase; lacZ fragment
   5526..5658    -  repeat_region  AAV2 ITR (fragment): inverted terminal repeat of adeno-associated virus serotype 2 inverted
