[The description below was written by a language model from this plasmid's Addgene catalogue record and pLannotate feature annotations shown in this document.]
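Description:
pAAV-CAG-mIFP is an adeno-associated virus transfer plasmid built on the pAAV-CAG-WPRE backbone for expressing the near-infrared fluorescent protein mIFP in mammalian cells. The sequenced record is 5,688 nt. It is maintained in E. coli through a high-copy ColE1/pUC-type origin and selected with ampicillin through the β-lactamase gene and its native promoter. An f1 phage origin is also present. Short matches to lacI, lacZα, SV40 large T antigen and rabbit/hare β-globin coding sequence appear to be backbone remnants or parts of the intron and polyadenylation regions, not functional genes.

The expression cassette lies between two AAV2 inverted terminal repeats, one annotated as a fragment, which are the cis elements needed for replication and packaging of the cassette into recombinant AAV particles when Rep, Cap and helper functions are supplied in trans. Transcription is driven by the CAG promoter, annotated here as a CMV immediate-early enhancer fragment, the chicken β-actin promoter and chimeric β-actin/β-globin intron sequence, giving strong constitutive expression in many cell types. The mIFP open reading frame, inserted by Gibson assembly, is followed by a WPRE to boost transcript stability and expression, and then by an SV40 polyadenylation signal, which is annotated on the opposite strand.

mIFP is a monomeric bacteriophytochrome-derived reporter that requires biliverdin as a chromophore. The catalogue lists the insert species as mouse, but the feature annotation attributes the protein to Bradyrhizobium. No fusion tags or recombinase sites are annotated. The plasmid can be used by direct transfection or for AAV production, and it was deposited with a study that quantitatively compared near-infrared fluorescent proteins.
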