Addgene plasmid #197214: pAAV-CAG-mIFP
Purpose: Expresses the protein of mIFP in mammalian cells
Depositing lab: Kiryl Piatkevich. Depositing organization: Westlake University. Publication: Quantitative assessment of near-infrared fluorescent proteins. Zhang H, Papadaki S, Sun X, Wang X, Drobizhev M, Yao L, Rehbock M, Koster RW, Wu L, Namikawa K, Piatkevich KD. Nat Methods. 2023 Sep 4. doi: 10.1038/s41592-023-01975-z. PubMed 37666982.
Backbone
  Vector backbone: pAAV-CAG-WPRE
  Vector type: AAV
Growth in bacteria
  Bacterial resistance: Ampicillin, 100 μg/mL
  Growth temperature: 37°C
  Growth strain: NEB Stable
  Copy number: High Copy
Gene/Insert
  Gene/Insert name: mIFP
  Species: M. musculus (mouse)
  Cloning method: Gibson Cloning
Terms and licenses: Academic/Nonprofit Terms; Industry Terms: Not Available to Industry
Depositor comments: Please visit https://www.researchsquare.com/article/rs-797586/v1 for preprint.
How to cite: pAAV-CAG-mIFP was a gift from Kiryl Piatkevich (Addgene plasmid # 197214 ; http://n2t.net/addgene:197214 ; RRID:Addgene_197214)
